>Addgene plasmid #117838 | asPink chromoprotein | addgene full sequence | sequence record 252171 | Addgene NGS Result
ATTTCAGATAAAAAAAATCCTTAGCTTTCGCTAAGGATGATTTCTGGAATTCGCGGCCGCTTCTAGAGTT
TACGGCTAGCTCAGTCCTAGGTACAATGCTAGCTACTAGAGAAAGAGGAGAAATACTAGATGGCGAGCTT
CCTGAAAAAGACGATGCCGTTCAAAACCACGATTGAAGGCACGGTCAACGGTCACTACTTTAAATGTACG
GGTAAAGGCGAAGGTAACCCGTTCGAAGGCACCCAGGAAATGAAAATTGAAGTCATCGAAGGCGGTCCGC
TGCCGTTTGCGTTTCATATTCTGAGCACGTCTTGCATGTACGGCTCAAAGACCTTCATCAAGTACGTGTC
GGGTATCCCGGATTACTTTAAACAGAGCTTCCCGGAAGGCTTTACCTGGGAACGTACCACGACCTATGAA
GATGGCGGTTTCCTGACGGCGCACCAAGACACCTCTCTGGATGGTGACTGTCTGGTGTACAAAGTTAAGA
TTCTGGGCAACAATTTTCCGGCCGATGGTCCGGTTATGCAGAACAAAGCGGGCCGTTGGGAACCGGCTAC
GGAAATCGTCTATGAAGTGGACGGCGTTCTGCGCGGTCAATCCCTGATGGCCCTGAAATGCCCGGGCGGT
CGTCATCTGACCTGTCATCTGCACACGACCTATCGTAGCAAAAAACCGGCGAGCGCCCTGAAAATGCCGG
GCTTTCATTTCGAAGATCACCGCATTGAAATCATGGAAGAAGTCGAAAAAGGTAAGTGCTACAAGCAGTA
CGAAGCAGCAGTGGGTCGCTATTGTGATGCGGCACCGAGCAAGCTGGGTCATAATTAATAATACTAGTAG
CGGCCGCTGCAGTCCGGCAAAAAAGGGCAAGGTGTCACCACCCTGCCCTTTTTCTTTAAAACCGAAAAGA
TTACTTCGCGTTATGCAGGCTTCCTCGCTCACTGACTCGCTGCGCTCGGTCGTTCGGCTGCGGCGAGCGG
TATCAGCTCACTCAAAGGCGGTAATACGGTTATCCACAGAATCAGGGGATAACGCAGGAAAGAACATGTG
AGCAAAAGGCCAGCAAAAGGCCAGGAACCGTAAAAAGGCCGCGTTGCTGGCGTTTTTCCACAGGCTCCGC
CCCCCTGACGAGCATCACAAAAATCGACGCTCAAGTCAGAGGTGGCGAAACCCGACAGGACTATAAAGAT
ACCAGGCGTTTCCCCCTGGAAGCTCCCTCGTGCGCTCTCCTGTTCCGACCCTGCCGCTTACCGGATACCT
GTCCGCCTTTCTCCCTTCGGGAAGCGTGGCGCTTTCTCATAGCTCACGCTGTAGGTATCTCAGTTCGGTG
TAGGTCGTTCGCTCCAAGCTGGGCTGTGTGCACGAACCCCCCGTTCAGCCCGACCGCTGCGCCTTATCCG
GTAACTATCGTCTTGAGTCCAACCCGGTAAGACACGACTTATCGCCACTGGCAGCAGCCACTGGTAACAG
GATTAGCAGAGCGAGGTATGTAGGCGGTGCTACAGAGTTCTTGAAGTGGTGGCCTAACTACGGCTACACT
AGAAGAACAGTATTTGGTATCTGCGCTCTGCTGAAGCCAGTTACCTTCGGAAAAAGAGTTGGTAGCTCTT
GATCCGGCAAACAAACCACCGCTGGTAGCGGTGGTTTTTTTGTTTGCAAGCAGCAGATTACGCGCAGAAA
AAAAGGATCTCAAGAAGATCCTTTGATCTTTTCTACGGGGTCTGACGCTCAGTGGAACGAAAACTCACGT
TAAGGGATTTTGGTCATGAGATTATCAAAAAGGATCTTCACCTAGATCCTTTTAAATTAAAAATGAAGTT
TTAAATCAATCTAAAGTATATATGAGTAAACTTGGTCTGACAGCTCGAGGCTTGGATTCTCACCAATAAA
AAACGCCCGGCGGCAACCGAGCGTTCTGAACAAATCCAGATGGAGTTCTGAGGTCATTACTGGATCTATC
AACAGGAGTCCAAGCGAGCTCGATATCAAATTACGCCCCGCCCTGCCACTCATCGCAGTACTGTTGTAAT
TCATTAAGCATTCTGCCGACATGGAAGCCATCACAAACGGCATGATGAACCTGAATCGCCAGCGGCATCA
GCACCTTGTCGCCTTGCGTATAATATTTGCCCATGGTGAAAACGGGGGCGAAGAAGTTGTCCATATTGGC
CACGTTTAAATCAAAACTGGTGAAACTCACCCAGGGATTGGCTGAGACGAAAAACATATTCTCAATAAAC
CCTTTAGGGAAATAGGCCAGGTTTTCACCGTAACACGCCACATCTTGCGAATATATGTGTAGAAACTGCC
GGAAATCGTCGTGGTATTCACTCCAGAGCGATGAAAACGTTTCAGTTTGCTCATGGAAAACGGTGTAACA
AGGGTGAACACTATCCCATATCACCAGCTCACCGTCTTTCATTGCCATACGAAATTCCGGATGAGCATTC
ATCAGGCGGGCAAGAATGTGAATAAAGGCCGGATAAAACTTGTGCTTATTTTTCTTTACGGTCTTTAAAA
AGGCCGTAATATCCAGCTGAACGGTCTGGTTATAGGTACATTGAGCAACTGACTGAAATGCCTCAAAATG
TTCTTTACGATGCCATTGGGATATATCAACGGTGGTATATCCAGTGATTTTTTTCTCCATTTTAGCTTCC
TTAGCTCCTGAAAATCTCGATAACTCAAAAAATACGCCCGGTAGTGATCTTATTTCATTATGGTGAAAGT
TGGAACCTCTTACGTGCCCGATCAACTCGAGTGCCACCTGACGTCTAAGAAACCATTATTATCATGACAT
TAACCTATAAAAATAGGCGTATCACGAGGCAGA
Features (pLannotate 1.2.2; 10 found; start..end, strand, type, name):
      1..44      -  terminator     bacterial terminator: putative bacterial transcription terminator
     47..68      +  misc_feature   BioBrick prefix: BioBrick prefix for parts that do not start with "ATG"
     75..103     +  promoter       J23119 promoter (fragment): bacterial promoter (Registry of Standard Biological Parts BBa J23119)
    130..825     +  CDS            asulCP: asulCP is a basic (constitutively fluorescent) red fluorescent protein published in 2002, derived from Anemonia sulcata.
    832..852     +  misc_feature   BioBrick suffix: universal suffix for all parts
    853..910     +  terminator     his operon terminator: This putative transcriptin terminator from the E. coli his operon has a 2-bp deletion introduced during synthesis. Its efficiency has not been determined.
   1105..1693    -  rep_origin     ori: high-copy-number ColE1/pMB1/pBR322/pUC origin of replication
   1876..1970    -  terminator     lambda t0 terminator: transcription terminator from phage lambda
   1994..2650    -  CDS            cat: CAT_ECOLX - Experimental evidence at protein level: Swiss-Prot protein existence level 1. This enzyme is an effector of chloramphenicol resistance in bacteria. From Escherichia coli. This protein is used as a marker in many commonly used cloning vectors, such as pACYC184.
   2651..2748    -  promoter       cat promoter: promoter of the E. coli cat gene encoding chloramphenicol acetyltransferase
