[The description below was written by a language model from this plasmid's Addgene catalogue record and pLannotate feature annotations shown in this document.]
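Description:
asPink chromoprotein is a small (about 2.8 kb) synthetic-biology plasmid built on the BioBrick pSB1C3 backbone from the iGEM Registry and intended for use in Escherichia coli. It replicates from a high-copy ColE1/pUC-type origin and is selected with chloramphenicol through a cat (chloramphenicol acetyltransferase) gene driven by its own cat promoter and followed by the phage lambda t0 terminator.

The payload is a compact constitutive expression cassette recorded as promoter, ribosome binding site and asPink coding sequence. The feature table identifies the promoter as a match to part of the J23119 constitutive bacterial promoter. A short gap between it and the open reading frame would accommodate the RBS, which is not annotated separately. The coding sequence is annotated as asulCP, the coloured protein derived from the sea anemone Anemonia sulcata, which corresponds to the asPink chromoprotein named in the catalogue entry. The insert sits between the BioBrick prefix and suffix sequences, which allow standardised assembly with other parts. It is insulated by transcription terminators on both sides: a putative bacterial terminator upstream and the E. coli his operon terminator downstream. The record notes "BioBrick sites removed" for both the backbone and the insert. Since the prefix and suffix are still detected, this most likely refers to eliminating internal restriction sites that would conflict with the assembly standard, although the record does not spell this out.

The plasmid is designed to overexpress the chromoprotein constitutively, giving E. coli a visible pink colour without an inducer. It belongs to a palette of eukaryotic chromoproteins engineered as visual reporters for bacterial synthetic biology.
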