Addgene plasmid #117838: asPink chromoprotein
Purpose: BioBrick pSB1C3 plasmid that constitutively overexpresses asPink chromoprotein in E. coli
Depositing lab: Anthony Forster. Depositing organization: Uppsala University. Publication: Engineering a palette of eukaryotic chromoproteins for bacterial synthetic biology. Liljeruhm J, Funk SK, Tietscher S, Edlund AD, Jamal S, Wistrand-Yuen P, Dyrhage K, Gynna A, Ivermark K, Lovgren J, Tornblom V, Virtanen A, Lundin ER, Wistrand-Yuen E, Forster AC. J Biol Eng. 2018 May 10;12:8. doi: 10.1186/s13036-018-0100-0. eCollection 2018. 100 PubMed 29760772.
Backbone
  Vector backbone: BioBrick pSB1C3 vector
  Backbone manufacturer: iGEM Registry
  Modifications to backbone: BioBrick sites removed
  Vector type: Synthetic Biology ; Escherichia coli
Growth in bacteria
  Bacterial resistance: Chloramphenicol, 25 μg/mL
  Growth temperature: 37°C
  Growth strain: DH5alpha
  Copy number: High Copy
Gene/Insert
  Gene/Insert name: promoter, RBS, asPink
  Species: Synthetic
  Mutation: BioBrick sites removed
Terms and licenses: Academic/Nonprofit Terms; Industry Terms: Not Available to Industry
How to cite: asPink chromoprotein was a gift from Anthony Forster (Addgene plasmid # 117838 ; http://n2t.net/addgene:117838 ; RRID:Addgene_117838)
