>Addgene plasmid #117838 | asPink chromoprotein | depositor partial sequence | sequence record 222732 | Coding
ATGGCGAGCTTCCTGAAAAAGACGATGCCGTTCAAAACCACGATTGAAGGCACGGTCAACGGTCACTACT
TTAAATGTACGGGTAAAGGCGAAGGTAACCCGTTCGAAGGCACCCAGGAAATGAAAATTGAAGTCATCGA
AGGCGGTCCGCTGCCGTTTGCGTTTCATATTCTGAGCACGTCTTGCATGTACGGCTCAAAGACCTTCATC
AAGTACGTGTCGGGTATCCCGGATTACTTTAAACAGAGCTTCCCGGAAGGCTTTACCTGGGAACGTACCA
CGACCTATGAAGATGGCGGTTTCCTGACGGCGCACCAAGACACCTCTCTGGATGGTGACTGTCTGGTGTA
CAAAGTTAAGATTCTGGGCAACAATTTTCCGGCCGATGGTCCGGTTATGCAGAACAAAGCGGGCCGTTGG
GAACCGGCTACGGAAATCGTCTATGAAGTGGACGGCGTTCTGCGCGGTCAATCCCTGATGGCCCTGAAAT
GCCCGGGCGGTCGTCATCTGACCTGTCATCTGCACACGACCTATCGTAGCAAAAAACCGGCGAGCGCCCT
GAAAATGCCGGGCTTTCATTTCGAAGATCACCGCATTGAAATCATGGAAGAAGTCGAAAAAGGTAAGTGC
TACAAGCAGTACGAAGCAGCAGTGGGTCGCTATTGTGATGCGGCACCGAGCAAGCTGGGTCATAATTAAT
AA
