>Addgene plasmid #117838 | asPink chromoprotein | depositor partial sequence | sequence record 222860 | Prefix, promoter, RBS
GAATTCGCGGCCGCTTCTAGAGTTTACGGCTAGCTCAGTCCTAGGTACAATGCTAGCTACTAGAGAAAGA
GGAGAAATACTAG
