>Addgene plasmid #117838 | asPink chromoprotein | depositor partial sequence | sequence record 222861 | Suffix
TACTAGTAGCGGCCGCTGCAG
